>Addgene plasmid #189974 | HBA1 full 3'UTR-T4 td downstream intron | addgene full sequence | sequence record 371453 | Addgene NGS Result
CGTAGTTAGGCCACCACTTCAAGAACTCTGTAGCACCGCCTACATACCTCGCTCTGCTAATCCTGTTACC
AGTGGCTGCTGCCAGTGGCGATAAGTCGTGTCTTACCGGGTTGGACTCAAGACGATAGTTACCGGATAAG
GCGCAGCGGTCGGGCTGAACGGGGGGTTCGTGCACACAGCCCAGCTTGGAGCGAACGACCTACACCGAAC
TGAGATACCTACAGCGTGAGCTATGAGAAAGCGCCACGCTTCCCGAAGGGAGAAAGGCGGACAGGTATCC
GGTAAGCGGCAGGGTCGGAACAGGAGAGCGCACGAGGGAGCTTCCAGGGGGAAACGCCTGGTATCTTTAT
AGTCCTGTCGGGTTTCGCCACCTCTGACTTGAGCGTCGATTTTTGTGATGCTCGTCAGGGGGGCGGAGCC
TATGGAAAAACGCCAGCAACGCGGCCTTTTTACGGTTCCTGGCCTTTTGCTGGCCTTTTGCTCACATGTT
CTTTCCTGCGTTATCCCCTGATTCTGTGGATAACCGTGCGGCCGCTCGGTCTCATAGTAACAATTGGCTG
GAGCCTCGGTGGCCATGCTTCTTGCCCCTTGGGCCTCCCCCCAGCCCCTCCTCCCCTTCCTGCACCCGTA
CCCCCGTGGTCTTTGAATAAAGTCTGAACCACACAAATGGTCGCCGACTCAGTAGATGTTTTCTTGGGTT
AATTGAGGCCTGAGTATAAGGTGACTTATACTTGTAATCTATCTAAACGGGGAACCTCTCTAGTAGACAA
TCCCGTGCTAAATTGTAGGACTGCCCTTTAATAAATACTTCTATATTTAAAGAGGTATTTATGAAAAGCG
GAATTTATCAGATTAAAAATACTTTCTCTAGAGTCGACCTGCAGACGCTGAGACCGCGGCCGCGATTATC
AAAAAGGATCTTCACCTAGATCCTTTTAAATTAAAAATGAAGTTTTAAATCAATCTAAAGTATATATGAG
TAAACTTGGTCTGACAGTTACCAATGCTTAATCAGTGAGGCACCTATCTCAGCGATCTGTCTATTTCGTT
CATCCATAGTTGCCTGACTCCCCGTCGTGTAGATAACTACGATACGGGAGGGCTTACCATCTGGCCCCAG
TGCTGCAATGATACCGCGGGACCCACGCTCACCGGCTCCAGATTTATCAGCAATAAACCAGCCAGCCGGA
AGGGCCGAGCGCAGAAGTGGTCCTGCAACTTTATCCGCCTCCATCCAGTCTATTAATTGTTGCCGGGAAG
CTAGAGTAAGTAGTTCGCCAGTTAATAGTTTGCGCAACGTTGTTGCCATTGCTACAGGCATCGTGGTGTC
ACGCTCGTCGTTTGGTATGGCTTCATTCAGCTCCGGTTCCCAACGATCAAGGCGAGTTACATGATCCCCC
ATGTTGTGCAAAAAAGCGGTTAGCTCCTTCGGTCCTCCGATCGTTGTCAGAAGTAAGTTGGCCGCAGTGT
TATCACTCATGGTTATGGCAGCACTGCATAATTCTCTTACTGTCATGCCATCCGTAAGATGCTTTTCTGT
GACTGGTGAGTACTCAACCAAGTCATTCTGAGAATAGTGTATGCGGCGACCGAGTTGCTCTTGCCCGGCG
TCAATACGGGATAATACCGCGCCACATAGCAGAACTTTAAAAGTGCTCATCATTGGAAAACGTTCTTCGG
GGCGAAAACTCTCAAGGATCTTACCGCTGTTGAGATCCAGTTCGATGTAACCCACTCGTGCACCCAACTG
ATCTTCAGCATCTTTTACTTTCACCAGCGTTTCTGGGTGAGCAAAAACAGGAAGGCAAAATGCCGCAAAA
AAGGGAATAAGGGCGACACGGAAATGTTGAATACTCATACTCTTCCTTTTTCAATATTATTGAAGCATTT
ATCAGGGTTATTGTCTCATGAGCGGATACATATTTGAATGTATTTAGAAAAATAAACAAATAGGGGTTCC
GCGCACATTTCCCCGAAAAGTGCCACCTGTCATGACCAAAATCCCTTAACGTGAGTTTTCGTTCCACTGA
GCGTCAGACCCCGTAGAAAAGATCAAAGGATCTTCTTGAGATCCTTTTTTTCTGCGCGTAATCTGCTGCT
TGCAAACAAAAAAACCACCGCTACCAGCGGTGGTTTGTTTGCCGGATCAAGAGCTACCAACTCTTTTTCC
GAAGGTAACTGGCTTCAGCAGAGCGCAGATACCAAATACTGTTCTTCTAGTGTAGC
Features (pLannotate 1.2.2; 4 found; start..end, strand, type, name):
    866..884     +  misc_feature   MCS (fragment): pUC18/19 multiple cloning site
    998..1858    -  CDS            AmpR: β-lactamase; bla; confers resistance to ampicillin, carbenicillin, and related antibiotics
   1859..1963    -  promoter       AmpR promoter: bla
   2066..428     +  rep_origin     ori (across the origin): high-copy-number ColE1/pMB1/pBR322/pUC origin of replication
