[The description below was written by a language model from this plasmid's Addgene catalogue record and pLannotate feature annotations shown in this document.]
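Description:
HBA1 full 3'UTR-T4 td downstream intron is a small (about 2.2 kb) bacterial cloning plasmid built on the pRC backbone. It serves as a "Part 6" module in a modular assembly system for building circular RNA (circRNA) templates. The backbone is minimal. It has a high-copy ColE1/pUC-type origin of replication for propagation in E. coli and a β-lactamase gene (AmpR) driven by its own bla promoter for ampicillin selection. A short remnant of the pUC18/19 multiple cloning site is also present. These are the only elements the automated annotation detected, and the insert itself is not annotated in the feature table.

The 344 bp insert joins the full 3' untranslated region of HBA1 (the alpha-globin gene, by its standard symbol) to the downstream intron segment of the bacteriophage T4 td gene. The td intron is a self-splicing group I intron. In permuted intron-exon designs, its halves are placed on either side of a sequence of interest so that splicing joins the ends of the intervening RNA into a covalently closed circle. This part therefore supplies a 3'UTR element for inclusion in the circRNA together with one of the two intron halves needed for circularization. The insert was cloned through BsmBI sites that were destroyed in the process, and the plasmid has no promoter for the insert, which fits its role as a part donor rather than an expression vector. It is meant to be combined with the other parts of the set to assemble complete circRNA templates, in work aimed at engineering circRNAs for enhanced protein production.
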