Addgene plasmid #189974: HBA1 full 3'UTR-T4 td downstream intron
Purpose: Part 6 plasmid to introduce the HBA1 full 3'UTR and T4 td downstream intron into circRNAs
Depositing lab: Howard Chang. Depositing organization: Stanford University. Publication: Engineering circular RNA for enhanced protein production. Chen R, Wang SK, Belk JA, Amaya L, Li Z, Cardenas A, Abe BT, Chen CK, Wender PA, Chang HY. Nat Biotechnol. 2022 Jul 18. pii: 10.1038/s41587-022-01393-0. doi: 10.1038/s41587-022-01393-0. PubMed 35851375.
Backbone
  Vector backbone: pRC
  Backbone size w/o insert (bp): 1882
  Total vector size (bp): 2226
  Vector type: Cloning
Growth in bacteria
  Bacterial resistance: Ampicillin, 100 μg/mL
  Growth temperature: 37°C
  Growth strain: DH5alpha
  Copy number: High Copy
Gene/Insert
  Gene/Insert name: HBA1 full 3'UTR-T4 td downstream intron
  Insert size (bp): 344
  Promoter: N/A
  Cloning method: Restriction Enzyme; 5′ cloning site BsmBI (from pRC0940) (destroyed during cloning); 3′ cloning site BsmBI (from pRC0940) (destroyed during cloning)
  Sequencing primers: 5′ ggccttttgctggccttttgc; 3′ GATAATCGCGGCCGCGGTC
Terms and licenses: Academic/Nonprofit Terms; Industry Terms: Not Available to Industry
How to cite: HBA1 full 3'UTR-T4 td downstream intron was a gift from Howard Chang (Addgene plasmid # 189974 ; http://n2t.net/addgene:189974 ; RRID:Addgene_189974)
